Addgene plasmid #68375: AAVS1_Puro_PGK1_3xFLAG_Twin_Strep
Purpose: (Empty Backbone) Doyon lab Tandem-Affinity Purification Following (i) Nuclease-Driven Gene Addition to the AAVS1 Genomic Safe Harbor Locus and (ii) Endogenous TAP Tagging.
Depositing lab: Yannick Doyon. Depositing organization: Universite Laval. Publication: A Scalable Genome-Editing-Based Approach for Mapping Multiprotein Complexes in Human Cells. Dalvai M, Loehr J, Jacquet K, Huard CC, Roques C, Herst P, Cote J, Doyon Y. Cell Rep. 2015 Oct 7. pii: S2211-1247(15)01020-7. doi: 10.1016/j.celrep.2015.09.009. PubMed 26456817.
Backbone
  Vector backbone: pUC19
  Backbone size (bp): 2364
  Modifications to backbone: Insert was cloned into PvuII digested pUC19 (loss of 322bp including MCS)
  Vector type: Mammalian Expression, CRISPR, TALEN ; ZFN
  Promoter: human PGK1
  Selectable markers: Puromycin
  Tag / fusion protein: 3xFLAG_Twin_Strep (N terminal on backbone); 3xFLAG_Twin_Strep (C terminal on backbone)
Growth in bacteria
  Bacterial resistance: Ampicillin, 100 μg/mL
  Growth temperature: 37°C
  Growth strain: DH5alpha
  Copy number: High Copy
Gene/Insert
  Cloning method: Gibson Cloning
  Sequencing primers: 5′ See protocol; 3′ See protocol
Resource information
  A portion of this plasmid was derived from a plasmid made by: Modified from AAVS1 SA-2A-puro-pA donor (Plasmid #22075). New backbone, overall structure is similar but several modifications have been made through gene synthesis.
Terms and licenses: Academic/Nonprofit Terms; Industry Terms: Not Available to Industry
Depositor comments: A detailed protocol for purification of protein complexes tagged with this vector can be found here: https://www.ncbi.nlm.nih.gov/pubmed/27372759
How to cite: AAVS1_Puro_PGK1_3xFLAG_Twin_Strep was a gift from Yannick Doyon (Addgene plasmid # 68375 ; http://n2t.net/addgene:68375 ; RRID:Addgene_68375)
