[The description below was written by a language model from this plasmid's Addgene catalogue record and pLannotate feature annotations shown in this document.]
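Description:
AAVS1_Puro_PGK1_3xFLAG_Twin_Strep is an empty-backbone homology-directed repair donor plasmid for human cells, built on a pUC19 backbone from which the multiple cloning site region was removed by PvuII digestion. It is maintained in E. coli as a high-copy plasmid through the pUC-type ColE1 origin and is selected with ampicillin through the β-lactamase gene and its promoter. Short annotated fragments of lacZα, lacI, bom and rop are backbone remnants rather than functional parts. According to the record, the design is modified from an earlier AAVS1 SA-2A-puro-pA donor, with a new backbone and several changes introduced by gene synthesis.

The payload lies between left and right homology arms of roughly 800 bp each, matching the AAVS1 safe harbor site in intron 1 of human PPP1R12C. When a ZFN, TALEN or CRISPR nuclease cuts that locus, the arms direct integration of the cassette. Just inside the left arm, a splice acceptor precedes a promoterless puromycin N-acetyltransferase coding sequence followed by an SV40 polyadenylation signal. In this gene-trap arrangement, puromycin resistance depends on splicing into the endogenous PPP1R12C transcript, which favors recovery of correctly targeted cells. Downstream, a human PGK1 promoter drives an expression unit containing the 3xFLAG and Twin-Strep tandem affinity tag and ending in a bGH polyadenylation signal. The annotation software detects only single FLAG and Strep-Tag II matches within this region. A gene of interest can be inserted, for example by Gibson assembly, to carry the tag at either its N or C terminus.

The stated purpose is tandem affinity purification of protein complexes from human cells after targeted gene addition at AAVS1. The plasmid also serves as a resource for tagging endogenous genes with the same tag.
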