Features (pLannotate 1.2.2; 16 found; start..end, strand, type, name):
    137..236     +  misc_feature   bom (fragment): basis of mobility region from pBR322
    242..308     -  CDS            lacZα (fragment): LacZα fragment of β-galactosidase; lacZ fragment
    320..1123    +  misc_feature   HA-L: left homology arm from the adeno-associated virus integration site (AAVS1) within intron 1 of the human PPP1R12C gene
   1130..1155    +  misc_feature   SA: splice acceptor site
   1236..1832    +  CDS            PuroR (fragment): puromycin N-acetyltransferase; pac from Streptomyces; confers resistance to puromycin
   1848..1969    -  polyA_signal   SV40 poly(A) signal: SV40 polyadenylation signal
   2042..2552    +  promoter       hPGK promoter: human phosphoglycerate kinase 1 promoter
   2665..2685    +  CDS            FLAG (fragment): FLAG® epitope tag, followed by an enterokinase cleavage site
   2761..2784    +  CDS            Strep-Tag II: peptide that binds Strep-Tactin®, an engineered form of streptavidin
   2820..3044    +  polyA_signal   bGH poly(A) signal: bovine growth hormone polyadenylation signal
   3064..3900    +  misc_feature   HA-R: right homology arm from the adeno-associated virus integration site (AAVS1) within intron 1 of the human PPP1R12C gene
   3912..3965    -  CDS            lacI (fragment): lac repressor; lacI; The lac repressor binds to the lac operator to inhibit transcription in E. coli. This inhibition can be relieved by adding lactose or isopropyl-β-D-thiogalactopyranoside (IPTG).
   4148..4736    -  rep_origin     ori: high-copy-number ColE1/pMB1/pBR322/pUC origin of replication
   4907..5767    -  CDS            AmpR: β-lactamase; bla; confers resistance to ampicillin, carbenicillin, and related antibiotics
   5768..5872    -  promoter       AmpR promoter: bla
   5967..35      +  CDS            rop (fragment) (across the origin): Rop protein, which maintains plasmids at low copy number; rop
>Addgene plasmid #68375 | AAVS1_Puro_PGK1_3xFLAG_Twin_Strep | addgene full sequence | sequence record 251912 | Addgene NGS Result
TCGCGCGTTTCGGTGATGACGGTGAAAACCTCTGACACATGCAGCTCCCGGAGACGGTCACAGCTTGTCT
GTAAGCGGATGCCGGGAGCAGACAAGCCCGTCAGGGCGCGTCAGCGGGTGTTGGCGGGTGTCGGGGCTGG
CTTAACTATGCGGCATCAGAGCAGATTGTACTGAGAGTGCACCATATGCGGTGTGAAATACCGCACAGAT
GCGTAAGGAGAAAATACCGCATCAGGCGCCATTCGCCATTCAGGCTGCGCAACTGTTGGGAAGGGCGATC
GGTGCGGGCCTCTTCGCTATTACGCCAGAATTCGCCCTTTGCTTTCTCTGACCAGCATTCTCTCCCCTGG
GCCTGTGCCGCTTTCTGTCTGCAGCTTGTGGCCTGGGTCACCTCTACGGCTGGCCCAGATCCTTCCCTGC
CGCCTCCTTCAGGTTCCGTCTTCCTCCACTCCCTCTTCCCCTTGCTCTCTGCTGTGTTGCTGCCCAAGGA
TGCTCTTTCCGGAGCACTTCCTTCTCGGCGCTGCACCACGTGATGTCCTCTGAGCGGATCCTCCCCGTGT
CTGGGTCCTCTCCGGGCATCTCTCCTCCCTCACCCAACCCCATGCCGTCTTCACTCGCTGGGTTCCCTTT
TCCTTCTCCTTCTGGGGCCTGTGCCATCTCTCGTTTCTTAGGATGGCCTTCTCCGACGGATGTCTCCCTT
GCGTCCCGCCTCCCCTTCTTGTAGGCCTGCATCATCACCGTTTTTCTGGACAACCCCAAAGTACCCCGTC
TCCCTGGCTTTAGCCACCTCTCCATCCTCTTGCTTTCTTTGCCTGGACACCCCGTTCTCCTGTGGATTCG
GGTCACCTCTCACTCCTTTCATTTGGGCAGCTCCCCTACCCCCCTTACCTCTCTAGTCTGTGCTAGCTCT
TCCAGCCCCCTGTCATGGCATCTTCCAGGGGTCCGAGAGCTCAGCTAGTCTTCTTCCTCCAACCCGGGCC
CCTATGTCCACTTCAGGACAGCATGTTTGCTGCCTCCAGGGATCCTGTGTCCCCGAGCTGGGACCACCTT
ATATTCCCAGGGCCGGTTAATGTGGCTCTGGTTCTGGGTACTTTTATCTGTCCCCTCCACCCCACAGTGG
GGCAAGCTTCTGACCTCTTCTCTTCCTCCCACAGGGCCTCGAGAGATCTGGCGGCGGAGAGGGCAGAGGA
AGTCTTCTAACATGCGGTGACGTGGAGGAGAATCCCGGCCCTAGCACCGAGTACAAGCCCACGGTGCGCC
TCGCCACCCGCGACGACGTCCCCAGGGCCGTACGCACCCTCGCCGCCGCGTTCGCCGACTACCCCGCCAC
GCGCCACACCGTCGATCCGGACCGCCACATCGAGCGGGTCACCGAGCTGCAAGAACTCTTCCTCACGCGC
GTCGGGCTCGACATCGGCAAGGTGTGGGTCGCGGACGACGGCGCCGCGGTGGCGGTCTGGACCACGCCGG
AGAGCGTCGAAGCGGGGGCGGTGTTCGCCGAGATCGGCCCGCGCATGGCCGAGTTGAGCGGTTCCCGGCT
GGCCGCGCAGCAACAGATGGAAGGCCTCCTGGCGCCGCACCGGCCCAAGGAGCCCGCGTGGTTCCTGGCC
ACCGTCGGCGTCTCGCCCGACCACCAGGGCAAGGGTCTGGGCAGCGCCGTCGTGCTCCCCGGAGTGGAGG
CGGCCGAGCGCGCCGGGGTGCCCGCCTTCCTGGAGACCTCCGCGCCCCGCAACCTCCCCTTCTACGAGCG
GCTCGGCTTCACCGTCACCGCCGACGTCGAGGTGCCCGAAGGACCGCGCACCTGGTGCATGACCCGCAAG
CCCGGTGCCTGATCTAGACAGACATGATAAGATACATTGATGAGTTTGGACAAACCACAACTAGAATGCA
GTGAAAAAAATGCTTTATTTGTGAAATTTGTGATGCTATTGCTTTATTTGTAACCATTATAAGCTGCAAT
AAACAAGTTAACAACAACAATTGCATTCATTTTATGTTTCAGGTTCAGGGGGAGGTGTGGGAGGTTTTTT
AATGCATCCACGGGGTTGGGGTTGCGCCTTTTCCAAGGCAGCCCTGGGTTTGCGCAGGGACGCGGCTGCT
CTGGGCGTGGTTCCGGGAAACGCAGCGGCGCCGACCCTGGGTCTCGCACATTCTTCACGTCCGTTCGCAG
CGTCACCCGGATCTTCGCCGCTACCCTTGTGGGCCCCCCGGCGACGCTTCCTGCTCCGCCCCTAAGTCGG
GAAGGTTCCTTGCGGTTCGCGGCGTGCCGGACGTGACAAACGGAAGCCGCACGTCTCACTAGTACCCTCG
CAGACGGACAGCGCCAGGGAGCAATGGCAGCGCGCCGACCGCGATGGGCTGTGGCCAATAGCGGCTGCTC
AGCAGGGCGCGCCGAGAGCAGCGGCCGGGAAGGGGCGGTGCGGGAGGCGGGGTGTGGGGCGGTAGTGTGG
GCCCTGTTCCTGCCCGCGCGGTGTTCCGCATTCTGCAAGCCTCCGGAGCGCACGTCGGCAGTCGGCTCCC
TCGTTGACCGAATCACCGACCTCTCTCCCCAGGGGTACCCTCAGCCTTAAGGCGGCCGCCGAGAATCTGT
ATTTTCAGGGAGCCATGGGATCCGCCGGCGACTACAAGGACCACGACGGCGATTATAAGGATCACGACAT
CGACTACAAAGACGACGATGACAAGGGCGCCAGCAGCGCCTGGTCCCACCCTCAGTTTGAGAAGGGCGGA
GGCTCTGGCGGCGGAAGCGGAGGATCTGCTTGGAGCCACCCCCAGTTCGAAAAGTGATAACTCGAGTCTA
GACGTTTAAACCCTGCAGGCTGTGCCTTCTAGTTGCCAGCCATCTGTTGTTTGCCCCTCCCCCGTGCCTT
CCTTGACCCTGGAAGGTGCCACTCCCACTGTCCTTTCCTAATAAAATGAGGAAATTGCATCGCATTGTCT
GAGTAGGTGTCATTCTATTCTGGGGGGTGGGGTGGGGCAGGACAGCAAGGGGGAGGATTGGGAAGACAAT
AGCAGGCATGCTGGGGATGCGGTGGGCTCTATGGGTCGACAGTACTAAGCTTTACTAGGGACAGGATTGG
TGACAGAAAAGCCCCATCCTTAGGCCTCCTCCTTCCTAGTCTCCTGATATTGGGTCTAACCCCCACCTCC
TGTTAGGCAGATTCCTTATCTGGTGACACACCCCCATTTCCTGGAGCCATCTCTCTCCTTGCCAGAACCT
CTAAGGTTTGCTTACGATGGAGCCAGAGAGGATCCTGGGAGGGAGAGCTTGGCAGGGGGTGGGAGGGAAG
GGGGGGATGCGTGACCTGCCCGGTTCTCAGTGGCCACCCTGCGCTACCCTCTCCCAGAACCTGAGCTGCT
CTGACGCGGCTGTCTGGTGCGTTTCACTGATCCTGGTGCTGCAGCTTCCTTACACTTCCCAAGAGGAGAA
GCAGTTTGGAAAAACAAAATCAGAATAAGTTGGTCCTGAGTTCTAACTTTGGCTCTTCACCTTTCTAGTC
CCCAATTTATATTGTTCCTCCGTGCGTCAGTTTTACCTGTGAGATAAGGCCAGTAGCCAGCCCCGTCCTG
GCAGGGCTGTGGTGAGGAGGGGGGTGTCCGTGTGGAAAACTCCCTTTGTGAGAATGGTGCGTCCTAGGTG
TTCACCAGGTCGTGGCCGCCTCTACTCCCTTTCTCTTTCTCCATCCTTCTTTCCTTAAAGAGTCCCCAGT
GCTATCTGGGACATATTCCTCCGCCCAGAGCAGGGTCCCGCTTCCCTAAGGCCCTGCTCTGGGCTTCTGG
GTTTGAGTCCTTGGCAAGCCCAGGAGAGGCGCTCAGGCTTCCCTGTCCCCCTTCCTCGTCCACCATCTCA
TGCCCCTGGCTCTCCTGCCCCTTCCCTACAGGGGTTCCTGGCTCTGCTCTAAGGGCGAATTCTGCATTAA
TGAATCGGCCAACGCGCGGGGAGAGGCGGTTTGCGTATTGGGCGCTCTTCCGCTTCCTCGCTCACTGACT
CGCTGCGCTCGGTCGTTCGGCTGCGGCGAGCGGTATCAGCTCACTCAAAGGCGGTAATACGGTTATCCAC
AGAATCAGGGGATAACGCAGGAAAGAACATGTGAGCAAAAGGCCAGCAAAAGGCCAGGAACCGTAAAAAG
GCCGCGTTGCTGGCGTTTTTCCATAGGCTCCGCCCCCCTGACGAGCATCACAAAAATCGACGCTCAAGTC
AGAGGTGGCGAAACCCGACAGGACTATAAAGATACCAGGCGTTTCCCCCTGGAAGCTCCCTCGTGCGCTC
TCCTGTTCCGACCCTGCCGCTTACCGGATACCTGTCCGCCTTTCTCCCTTCGGGAAGCGTGGCGCTTTCT
CATAGCTCACGCTGTAGGTATCTCAGTTCGGTGTAGGTCGTTCGCTCCAAGCTGGGCTGTGTGCACGAAC
CCCCCGTTCAGCCCGACCGCTGCGCCTTATCCGGTAACTATCGTCTTGAGTCCAACCCGGTAAGACACGA
CTTATCGCCACTGGCAGCAGCCACTGGTAACAGGATTAGCAGAGCGAGGTATGTAGGCGGTGCTACAGAG
TTCTTGAAGTGGTGGCCTAACTACGGCTACACTAGAAGAACAGTATTTGGTATCTGCGCTCTGCTGAAGC
CAGTTACCTTCGGAAAAAGAGTTGGTAGCTCTTGATCCGGCAAACAAACCACCGCTGGTAGCGGTGGTTT
TTTTGTTTGCAAGCAGCAGATTACGCGCAGAAAAAAAGGATCTCAAGAAGATCCTTTGATCTTTTCTACG
GGGTCTGACGCTCAGTGGAACGAAAACTCACGTTAAGGGATTTTGGTCATGAGATTATCAAAAAGGATCT
TCACCTAGATCCTTTTAAATTAAAAATGAAGTTTTAAATCAATCTAAAGTATATATGAGTAAACTTGGTC
TGACAGTTACCAATGCTTAATCAGTGAGGCACCTATCTCAGCGATCTGTCTATTTCGTTCATCCATAGTT
GCCTGACTCCCCGTCGTGTAGATAACTACGATACGGGAGGGCTTACCATCTGGCCCCAGTGCTGCAATGA
TACCGCGAGACCCACGCTCACCGGCTCCAGATTTATCAGCAATAAACCAGCCAGCCGGAAGGGCCGAGCG
CAGAAGTGGTCCTGCAACTTTATCCGCCTCCATCCAGTCTATTAATTGTTGCCGGGAAGCTAGAGTAAGT
AGTTCGCCAGTTAATAGTTTGCGCAACGTTGTTGCCATTGCTACAGGCATCGTGGTGTCACGCTCGTCGT
TTGGTATGGCTTCATTCAGCTCCGGTTCCCAACGATCAAGGCGAGTTACATGATCCCCCATGTTGTGCAA
AAAAGCGGTTAGCTCCTTCGGTCCTCCGATCGTTGTCAGAAGTAAGTTGGCCGCAGTGTTATCACTCATG
GTTATGGCAGCACTGCATAATTCTCTTACTGTCATGCCATCCGTAAGATGCTTTTCTGTGACTGGTGAGT
ACTCAACCAAGTCATTCTGAGAATAGTGTATGCGGCGACCGAGTTGCTCTTGCCCGGCGTCAATACGGGA
TAATACCGCGCCACATAGCAGAACTTTAAAAGTGCTCATCATTGGAAAACGTTCTTCGGGGCGAAAACTC
TCAAGGATCTTACCGCTGTTGAGATCCAGTTCGATGTAACCCACTCGTGCACCCAACTGATCTTCAGCAT
CTTTTACTTTCACCAGCGTTTCTGGGTGAGCAAAAACAGGAAGGCAAAATGCCGCAAAAAAGGGAATAAG
GGCGACACGGAAATGTTGAATACTCATACTCTTCCTTTTTCAATATTATTGAAGCATTTATCAGGGTTAT
TGTCTCATGAGCGGATACATATTTGAATGTATTTAGAAAAATAAACAAATAGGGGTTCCGCGCACATTTC
CCCGAAAAGTGCCACCTGACGTCTAAGAAACCATTATTATCATGACATTAACCTATAAAAATAGGCGTAT
CACGAGGCCCTTTCGTC
