>Addgene plasmid #68375 | AAVS1_Puro_PGK1_3xFLAG_Twin_Strep | addgene partial sequence | sequence record 166319 | pcDNAM-rev 5'-CTTCCAGGGTCAAGGAAGG-3'
CTGGCAACTAGAAGGCACAGCCTGCAGGGTTTAAACGTCTAGACTCGAGTTATCACTTTTCGAACTGGGG
GTGGCTCCAAGCAGATCCTCCGCTTCCGCCGCCAGAGCCTCCGCCCTTCTCAAACTGAGGGTGGGACCAG
GCGCTGCTGGCGCCCTTGTCATCGTCGTCTTTGTAGTCGATGTCGTGATCCTTATAATCGCCGTCGTGGT
CCTTGTAGTCGCCGGCGGATCCCATGGCTCCCTGAAAATACAGATTCTCGGCGGCCGCCTTAAGGCTGAG
GGTACCCCTGGGGAGAGAGGTCGGTGATTCGGTCAACGAGGGAGCCGACTGCCGACGTGCGCTCCGGAGG
CTTGCAGAATGCGGAACACCGCGCGGGCAGGAACAGGGCCCACACTACCGCCCCACACCCCGCCTCCCGC
ACCGCCCCTTCCCGGCCGCTGCTCTCGGCGCGCCCTGCTGAGCAGCCGCTATTGGCCACAGCCCATCGCG
GTCGGCGCGCTGCCATTGCTCCCTGGCGCTGTCCGTCTGCGAGGGTACTAGTGAGACGTGCGGCTTCCGT
TTGTCACGTCCGGCACGCCGCGAACCGCAAGGAACCTTCCCGACTTAGGGGCGGAGCAGGAAGCGTCGCC
GGGGGGCCCACAAGGGTAGCGGCGAAGATCCGGGTGACGCTGCGAACGGACGTGAAGAATGTGCGAGACC
CAGGGTCGGCGCCGCTGCGTTTCCCGGAACCACGCCCAGAGCAGCCGCGTCCCTGCGCAAACCCAGGGCT
GCCTTGGAAAAGGCGCAACCCCAACCCCGTGGATGCATTAAA
