LOCUS       Exported 1026 bp ds-DNA linear SYN 19-MAY-2021
DEFINITION  Doyon lab Tandem-Affinity Purification Following (i) Nuclease-Driven
            Gene Addition to the AAVS1 Genomic Safe Harbor Locus and (ii)
            Endogenous TAP Tagging..
ACCESSION   .
VERSION     .
KEYWORDS    AAVS1_Puro_PGK1_3xFLAG_Twin_Strep
SOURCE      synthetic DNA construct
  ORGANISM  synthetic DNA construct
REFERENCE   1 (bases 1 to 1026)
  AUTHORS   Dalvai M, Loehr J, Jacquet K, Huard CC, Roques C, Herst P, Cote J,
            Doyon Y
  TITLE     A Scalable Genome-Editing-Based Approach for Mapping Multiprotein
            Complexes in Human Cells.
  JOURNAL   Cell Rep. 2015 Oct 7. pii: S2211-1247(15)01020-7. doi:
            10.1016/j.celrep.2015.09.009.
  PUBMED    26456817
REFERENCE   2 (bases 1 to 1026)
  AUTHORS   .
  TITLE     Direct Submission
  JOURNAL   Exported May 19, 2021 from SnapGene Server 1.1.58
            http://www.snapgene.com
FEATURES             Location/Qualifiers
     source          1..1026
                     /organism="synthetic DNA construct"
                     /mol_type="other DNA"
     promoter        91..601
                     /label=hPGK promoter
                     /note="human phosphoglycerate kinase 1 promoter"
     primer_bind     520..538
                     /label=hPGK-F
                     /note="Human PGK promoter, forward primer"
     CDS             630..650
                     /codon_start=1
                     /product="tobacco etch virus (TEV) protease recognition and
                     cleavage site"
                     /label=TEV site
                     /translation="ENLYFQG"
     CDS             669..734
                     /codon_start=1
                     /product="three tandem FLAG(R) epitope tags, followed by an
                     enterokinase cleavage site"
                     /label=3xFLAG
                     /translation="DYKDHDGDYKDHDIDYKDDDDK"
     CDS             744..833
                     /codon_start=1
                     /product="two Strep-Tag(R)II moieties connected by a linker
                     for enhanced binding to Strep-Tactin(R), an engineered form
                     of streptavidin (Schmidt et al., 2013)"
                     /label=Twin-Strep-tag
                     /translation="SAWSHPQFEKGGGSGGGSGGSAWSHPQFEK"
     polyA_signal    869..980
                     /label=bGH poly(A) signal
                     /note="bovine growth hormone polyadenylation signal"
ORIGIN
        1 agctgcaata aacaagttaa caacaacaat tgcattcatt ttatgtttca ggttcagggg
       61 gaggtgtggg aggtttttta atgcatccac ggggttgggg ttgcgccttt tccaaggcag
      121 ccctgggttt gcgcagggac gcggctgctc tgggcgtggt tccgggaaac gcagcggcgc
      181 cgaccctggg tctcgcacat tcttcacgtc cgttcgcagc gtcacccgga tcttcgccgc
      241 tacccttgtg ggccccccgg cgacgcttcc tgctccgccc ctaagtcggg aaggttcctt
      301 gcggttcgcg gcgtgccgga cgtgacaaac ggaagccgca cgtctcacta gtaccctcgc
      361 agacggacag cgccagggag caatggcagc gcgccgaccg cgatgggctg tggccaatag
      421 cggctgctca gcagggcgcg ccgagagcag cggccgggaa ggggcggtgc gggaggcggg
      481 gtgtggggcg gtagtgtggg ccctgttcct gcccgcgcgg tgttccgcat tctgcaagcc
      541 tccggagcgc acgtcggcag tcggctccct cgttgaccga atcaccgacc tctctcccca
      601 ggggtaccct cagccttaag gcggccgccg agaatctgta ttttcaggga gccatgggat
      661 ccgccggcga ctacaaggac cacgacggcg attataagga tcacgacatc gactacaaag
      721 acgacgatga caagggcgcc agcagcgcct ggtcccaccc tcagtttgag aagggcggag
      781 gctctggcgg cggaagcgga ggatctgctt ggagccaccc ccagttcgaa aagtgataac
      841 tcgagtctag acgtttaaac cctgcaggct gtgccttcta gttgccagcc atctgttgtt
      901 tgcccctccc ccgtgccttc cttgaccctg gaaggtgcca ctcccactgt cctttcctaa
      961 taaaatgagg aaattgcatc gcattgtctg agtaggtgtc attctattct ggggggtggg
     1021 gtgggg
//
